Addgene plasmid #185939: pMRE-Himar-155
Purpose: Himar transposon delivery plasmid that delivers a red fluorescent mScarlet-I protein gene
Depositing lab: Mitja Remus-Emsermann. Depositing organization: Freie Universitaet Berlin. Publication: Chromatic Bacteria v.2-A Himar1 Transposon-Based Delivery Vector to Extend the Host Range of a Toolbox to Fluorescently Tag Bacteria. Stocks C, Schlechter R, Remus-Emsermann M. Bacteria 2022, 1(1), 56-65 10.3390/bacteria1010006.
Backbone
  Vector backbone: Unspecified
  Vector type: Bacterial Expression
Growth in bacteria
  Bacterial resistance: Chloramphenicol and Kanamycin, 25 & 50 μg/mL
  Growth temperature: 37°C
  Growth strain: S17-1
  Copy number: High Copy
Gene/Insert
  Gene/Insert name: mScarlet-I
  Species: Synthetic
  Cloning method: Gibson Cloning
Terms and licenses: Academic/Nonprofit Terms; Industry Terms: Not Available to Industry
Depositor comments: Please visit https://www.biorxiv.org/content/10.1101/2021.03.26.437257v1 for bioRxiv preprint.
How to cite: pMRE-Himar-155 was a gift from Mitja Remus-Emsermann (Addgene plasmid # 185939 ; http://n2t.net/addgene:185939 ; RRID:Addgene_185939)
