[The description below was written by a language model from this plasmid's Addgene catalogue record and pLannotate feature annotations shown in this document.]
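Description:
pMRE-Himar-155 is a bacterial transposon delivery plasmid from the "Chromatic Bacteria" toolbox, built to insert a gene for the red fluorescent protein mScarlet-I into the chromosomes of diverse bacteria by Himar1 (mariner-family) transposition. The backbone is not specified in the record, but the 6,280 nt sequence annotation shows an R6K γ origin, which replicates only where the R6K pi initiator protein is supplied, and an incP oriT for conjugative mobilisation. These features fit the listed growth strain S17-1, a mobilising donor. A plasmid of this kind behaves as a suicide vector in recipients lacking pi, so that marker retention depends on transposition into the genome. The catalogue lists it as high copy and selected with both chloramphenicol and kanamycin.

The annotated payload region contains a kanamycin resistance gene (aphA-3 type aminoglycoside phosphotransferase), followed by the mScarlet-I coding sequence with a lambda t0 terminator, then a cat chloramphenicol resistance cassette with its own promoter and an rrnB T1 terminator. The promoter driving mScarlet-I is not annotated and is not stated in the record. The automated annotation also does not identify the Himar1 transposase gene or its inverted repeats, so the exact transposon boundaries, and which markers travel with it, cannot be determined from the table. A lac promoter/operator with a CAP site precedes an unannotated stretch near the end of the sequence, but its role is not stated. Short hits to Tn5 and Bacteroides transposases, β-lactamase, lacZα, M13 ori and a pBluescript MCS are only fragments, probably remnants of earlier cloning steps rather than functional parts. The plasmid is used to tag environmental or otherwise hard-to-transform bacteria with stable red fluorescence for microscopy and tracking.
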