Features (pLannotate 1.2.2; 19 found; start..end, strand, type, name):
     36..52      +  promoter       AmpR promoter (fragment): bla
     53..274     +  CDS            AmpR (fragment): β-lactamase; bla; confers resistance to ampicillin, carbenicillin, and related antibiotics
    379..523     +  rep_origin     M13 ori (fragment): M13 bacteriophage origin of replication; arrow indicates direction of (+) strand synthesis
    588..976     +  rep_origin     R6K γ ori: γ replication origin from E. coli plasmid R6K; requires the R6K initiator protein pi for replication
   1087..1127    +  misc_feature   MCS (fragment): pBluescript multiple cloning site
   1129..1374    -  CDS            TRA4_BACFG (fragment): Protein inferred from homology: Swiss-Prot protein existence level 3. Required for the transposition of the insertion element. From Bacteroides fragilis.
   1474..2268    +  CDS            KanR: aminoglycoside phosphotransferase; aphA-3; confers resistance to kanamycin
   2276..2593    +  CDS            tnpA (fragment): TN5P_ECOLX - Also known as tnp. Experimental evidence at protein level: Swiss-Prot protein existence level 1. Mediates transposition of transposon Tn5 by a 'cut and paste' mechanism. First, the monomeric transposase binds the 19 bp inverted DNA repeats flanking the transposon. Then, dimerization of the DNA- bound transposase creates a synaptic DNA complex. After nicking of the first DNA strand, excision of the transposon proceeds through a series of intermediates. The transposase then mediates the insertion of the transposon at a new site by strand transfer. The activity of the wild- type tran
   2630..3325    +  CDS            mScarlet-I: mScarlet-I is a basic (constitutively fluorescent) red fluorescent protein published in 2016, derived from synthetic construct. It is reported to be a rapidly-maturing monomer with moderate acid sensitivity.
   3346..3440    +  terminator     lambda t0 terminator: transcription terminator from phage lambda
   3455..3483    +  promoter       cat promoter (fragment): promoter of the E. coli cat gene encoding chloramphenicol acetyltransferase
   3484..4140    +  CDS            cat: CAT_ECOLX - Experimental evidence at protein level: Swiss-Prot protein existence level 1. This enzyme is an effector of chloramphenicol resistance in bacteria. From Escherichia coli. This protein is used as a marker in many commonly used cloning vectors, such as pACYC184.
   4208..4294    +  terminator     rrnB T1 terminator: Escherichia coli rrnB; transcription terminator T1 from the E. coli rrnB gene
   4438..4638    +  CDS            bla(M) (fragment): β-lactamase lacking the signal sequence; bla(M); allows cytosolic expression of β-lactamase
   4639..4705    -  CDS            lacZα (fragment): LacZα fragment of β-galactosidase; lacZ fragment
   4789..4897    -  oriT           oriT: incP origin of transfer
   5044..5065    +  protein_bind   CAP binding site: CAP binding activates transcription in the presence of cAMP. E. coli catabolite activator protein
   5080..5110    +  promoter       lac promoter: promoter for the E. coli lac operon
   5118..5134    +  protein_bind   lac operator: The lac repressor binds to the lac operator to inhibit transcription in E. coli. This inhibition can be relieved by adding lactose or isopropyl-β-D-thiogalactopyranoside (IPTG). lac repressor encoded by lacI
>Addgene plasmid #185939 | pMRE-Himar-155 | addgene full sequence | sequence record 383671 | Addgene NGS Result
CTAGATGCATGCTCGAGCGGCCGCCAGTGTGATGGATTGAAAAAGGAAGAGTATGAGTATTCAACATTTC
CGTGTCGCCCTTATTCCCTTTTTTGCGGCATTTTGCCTTCCTGTTTTTGCTCACCCAGAAACGCTGGTGA
AAGTAAAAGATGCTGAAGATCAGTTGGGTGCACGAGTGGGTTACATCGAACTGGATCTCAACAGCGGTAA
GATCCTTGAGAGTTTTCGCCCCGAAGAACGTTTTCCAATGATGAGCACTTTTAAAGTTCTGCTAACAGGT
TGGCTGATAAGTCCCCGGTCTGACACATAGATGGCGTCGCTAGTATTAAATGCATATTATTTTTATATAG
TACCAACCTTCAAATGATTCCCAGATCTCAAACTGGAACAACACTCAACCCTATCTCGGTCTATTCTTTT
GATTTATAAGGGATTTTGCCGATTTCGGCCTATTGGTTAAAAAATGAGCTGATTTAACAAAAATTTAACG
CGAATTTTAACAAAATATTAACGCTTACAATTTAGGTGGCACTTTTCGGGGAAATGTGCGCGGAACCAGA
TCCGGCCACGATGCGTCCGGCGTAGAGGATCTGAAGATCAGCAGTTCAACCTGTTGATAGTACGTACTAA
GCTCTCATGTTTCACGTACTAAGCTCTCATGTTTAACGTACTAAGCTCTCATGTTTAACGAACTAAACCC
TCATGGCTAACGTACTAAGCTCTCATGGCTAACGTACTAAGCTCTCATGTTTCACGTACTAAGCTCTCAT
GTTTGAACAATAAAATTAATATAAATCAGCAACTTAAATAGCCTCTAAGGTTTTAAGTTTTATAAGAAAA
AAAAGAATATATAAGGCTTTTAAAGCTTTTAAGGTTTAACGGTTGTGGACAACAAGCCAGGGATGTAACG
CACTGAGAAGCCCTTAGAGCCTCTCAAAGCAATTTTGAGTGACACAGGAACACTTAACGGCTGACATGGG
AATTCTTGAAGACGAAAGGGCCTCGTGATACGCCTATTTTTATAGGTTAATGTCATGATAATAATGGTTT
CTTAGACGTCAGGTGGCACTTTTCGGGGTTAATTAAGGGCTGCAGGAATTCGATATCAAGCTTATCGATA
CCGTCGAAATTCTGATTAATAATTTGTTTAAATTTTTCGTTTGGCGTGAGGTATCCAAGTCTTTTACGAG
GTCGATTATTGAGTTTATTTTCAATCCACTTAATCTGTTTGTTGGTTACTTCACTAAAGTCCTTACCCTT
TGGGATATACTGCCTGATAAGCCCGTTGGTGTTTTCATTGGCACCACGTTCCCATGAGTGGTATGGTTTG
CAAAAATAGAATTTTATTTCCAATTTTTGCGCAATTTCCTCGTGCTCTAGAATATAAACTGCCAGGAATT
GGGGATCGGATTCGAGCTAAGAATTCCCTTGGGGTATCTTTAAATACTGTAGAAAAGAGGAAGGAAATAA
TAAATGGCTAAAATGAGAATATCACCGGAATTGAAAAAACTGATCGAAAAATACCGCTGCGTAAAAGATA
CGGAAGGAATGTCTCCTGCTAAGGTATATAAGCTGGTGGGAGAAAATGAAAACCTATATTTAAAAATGAC
GGACAGCCGGTATAAAGGGACCACCTATGATGTGGAACGGGAAAAGGACATGATGCTATGGCTGGAAGGA
AAGCTGCCTGTTCCAAAGGTCCTGCACTTTGAACGGCATGATGGCTGGAGCAATCTGCTCATGAGTGAGG
CCGATGGCGTCCTTTGCTCGGAAGAGTATGAAGATGGACAAAGCCCTGAAAAGATTATCGAGCTGTATGC
GGAGTGCATCAGGCTCTTTCACTCCATCGACATATCGGATTGTCCCTATACGAATAGCTTAGACAGCCGC
TTAGCCGAATTGGATTACTTACTGAATAACGATCTGGCCGATGTGGATTGCGAAAACTGGGAAGAAGACA
CTCCATTTAAAGATCCGCGCGAGCTGTATGATTTTTTAAAGACGGAAAAGCCCGAAGAGGAACTTGTCTT
TTCCCACGGCGACCTGGGAGACAGCAACATCTTTGTGAAAGATGGCAAAGTAAGTGGCTTTATTGATCTT
GGGAGAAGCGGCAGGGCGGACAAGTGGTATGACATTGCCTTCTGCGTCCGGTCGATCAGGGAGGATGTCG
GGGAAGAACAGTATGTCGAGCTATTTTTTGACTTACTGGGGATCAAGCCTGATTGGGAGAAAATAAAATA
TTATATTTTACTGGATGAATTGTTTTAGAGCTCGCACGCTGCCGCAAGCACTCAGGGCGCAAGGGCTGCT
AAAGGAAGCGGAACACGTAGAAAGCCAGTCCGCAGAAACGGTGCTGACCCCGGATGAATGTCAGCTACTG
GGCTATCTGGACAAGGGAAAACGCAAGCGCAAAGAGAAAGCAGGTAGCTTGCAGTGGGCTTACATGGCGA
TAGCTAGACTGGGCGGTCTTATGGACAGCAAGCGAACCGGAATTGCCAGCTGGGGCGCCCTCTGGTAAGG
TTGGGAAGCCCTGCAAAGTAAACTGGATGGCTTTCTTGCCGCCAAGGATCTGATGGCGCAGGGGATCAAG
ATCTGATCAAGAGACAGGATACTAGTGGAGGAAGAAAAAATGGTGAGCAAGGGCGAGGCAGTGATCAAGG
AGTTCATGCGGTTCAAGGTGCACATGGAGGGCTCCATGAACGGCCACGAGTTCGAGATCGAGGGCGAGGG
CGAGGGCCGCCCCTACGAGGGCACCCAGACCGCCAAGCTGAAGGTGACCAAGGGTGGCCCCCTGCCCTTC
TCCTGGGACATCCTGTCCCCTCAGTTCATGTACGGCTCCAGGGCCTTCATCAAGCACCCCGCCGACATCC
CCGACTACTATAAGCAGTCCTTCCCCGAGGGCTTCAAGTGGGAGCGCGTGATGAACTTCGAGGACGGCGG
CGCCGTGACCGTGACCCAGGACACCTCCCTGGAGGACGGCACCCTGATCTACAAGGTGAAGCTCCGCGGC
ACCAACTTCCCTCCTGACGGCCCCGTAATGCAGAAGAAGACAATGGGCTGGGAAGCGTCCACCGAGCGGT
TGTACCCCGAGGACGGCGTGCTGAAGGGCGACATTAAGATGGCCCTGCGCCTGAAGGACGGCGGCCGCTA
CCTGGCGGACTTCAAGACCACCTACAAGGCCAAGAAGCCCGTGCAGATGCCCGGAGCCTACAACGTCGAC
CGCAAGTTGGACATCACCTCCCACAACGAGGACTACACCGTGGTGGAACAGTACGAACGCTCCGAGGGCC
GCCACTCCACCGGCGGCATGGACGAGCTGTACAAGTAAGTAATTAGCTGAGCTTGGACTCCTGTTGATAG
ATCCAGTAATGACCTCAGAACTCCATCTGGATTTGTTCAGAACGCTCGGTTGCCGCCGGGCGTTTTTTAT
TGGTGAGAATCCAAGCTAGCTTGGCGAGATTTTCAGGAGCTAAGGAAGCTAAAATGGAGAAAAAAATCAC
TGGATATACCACCGTTGATATATCCCAATGGCATCGTAAAGAACATTTTGAGGCATTTCAGTCAGTTGCT
CAATGTACCTATAACCAGACCGTTCAGCTGGATATTACGGCCTTTTTAAAGACCGTAAAGAAAAATAAGC
ACAAGTTTTATCCGGCCTTTATTCACATTCTTGCCCGCCTGATGAATGCTCATCCGGAATTTCGTATGGC
AATGAAAGACGGTGAGCTGGTGATATGGGATAGTGTTCACCCTTGTTACACCGTTTTCCATGAGCAAACT
GAAACGTTTTCATCGCTCTGGAGTGAATACCACGACGATTTCCGGCAGTTTCTACACATATATTCGCAAG
ATGTGGCGTGTTACGGTGAAAACCTGGCCTATTTCCCTAAAGGGTTTATTGAGAATATGTTTTTCGTCTC
AGCCAATCCCTGGGTGAGTTTCACCAGTTTTGATTTAAACGTGGCCAATATGGACAACTTCTTCGCCCCC
GTTTTCACCATGGGCAAATATTATACGCAAGGCGACAAGGTGCTGATGCCGCTGGCGATTCAGGTTCATC
ATGCCGTTTGTGATGGCTTCCATGTCGGCAGAATGCTTAATGAATTACAACAGTACTGCGATGAGTGGCA
GGGCGGGGCGTAATTTTTTTAAGGCAGTTATTGGTGCCCTTAAACGCCTGGGGTAATGACTCTCTAGCTT
GAGGCATCAAATAAAACGAAAGGCTCAGTCGAAAGACTGGGCCTTTCGTTTTATCTGTTGTTTGTCGGTG
AACGCTCTCCTGAGTAGGACAAATCCGCCGCTAGGAGCTTGCGGCCGCCAGCCCGGGCAATTCGAGGGGT
ATCGCTCTTGAAGGGAACTATGTTGAATAATAAAAACGAATTTTCACAAAAAAATGTGTTTTTCTTTGTT
AGACCGGGGACTTATCAGCCAACCTGTTATGTGGCGCGGTATTATCCCGTATTGACGCCGGGCAAGAGCA
ACTCGGTCGCCGCATACACTATTCTCAGAATGACTTGGTTGAGTACTCACCAGTCACAGAAAAGCATCTT
ACGGATGGCATGACAGTAAGAGAATTATGCAGTGCTGCCATAACCATGAGTGATAACACTGCGGCCAACT
TACTTCTGACAACGATCGAGGCGATTAAGTTGGGTAACGCCAGGGTTTTCCCAGTCACGACGTTGTAAAA
CGACGGCCAGTGAATTAATTCTTGAAGACGAAAGGGCCTCGTGATACGCCTATTTTTATAGGTTAATGTC
ATGATAATAATGGTTTCTTAGAGCTTATCGGCCAGCCTCGCAGAGCAGGATTCCCGTTGAGCACCGCCAG
GTGCGAATAAGGGACAGTGAAGAAGGAACACCCGCTCGCGGGTGGGCCTACTTCACCTATCCTGCCCGGC
TGACGCCGTTGGATACACCAAGGAAAGTCTACACGAACCCTTTGGCAAAATCCTGTATATCGTGCGAAAA
AGGATGGATATACCGAAAAAATCGCTATAATGACCCCGAAGCAGGGTTATGCAGCGGGTGAGCGCAACGC
AATTAATGTGAGTTAGCTCACTCATTAGGCACCCCAGGCTTTACACTTTATGCTTCCGGCTCGTATGTTG
TGTGGAATTGTGAGCGGATAACAATTTCACACAGGAAACACATATGGAAAAAAAGGAATTTCGTGTTTTG
ATAAAATACTGTTTTCTGAAGGGAAAAAATACAGTGGAAGCAAAAACTTGGCTTGATAATGAGTTTCCGG
ACTCTGCCCCAGGGAAATCAACAATAATTGATTGGTATGCAAAATTCAAGCGTGGTGAAATGAGCACGGA
GGACGGTGAACGCAGTGGACGCCCGAAAGAGGTGGTTACCGACGAAAACATCAAAAAAATCCACAAAATG
ATTTTGAATGACCGTAAAATGAAGTTGATCGAGATAGCAGAGGCCTTAAAGATATCAAAGGAACGTGTTG
GTCATATCATTCATCAATATTTGGATATGCGGAAGCTCTGTGCAAAATGGGTGCCGCGCGAGCTCACATT
TGACCAAAAACAACAACGTGTTGATGATTCTGAGCGGTGTTTGCAGCTGTTAACTCGTAATACACCCGAG
TTTTTCCGTCGATATGTGACAATGGATGAAACATGGCTCCATCACTACACTCCTGAGTCCAATCGACAGT
CGGCTGAGTGGACAGCGACCGGTGAACCGTCTCCGAAGCGTGGAAAGACTCAAAAGTCCGCTGGCAAAGT
AATGGCCTCTGTTTTTTGGGATGCGCATGGAATAATTTTTATCGATTATCTTGAGAAGGGAAAAACCATC
AACAGTGACTATTATATGGCGTTATTGGAGCGTTTGAAGGTCGAAATCGCGGCAAAACGGCCCCACATGA
AGAAGAAAAAAGTGTTGTTCCACCAAGACAACGCACCGTGCCACAAGTCATTGAGAACGATGGCAAAAAT
TCATGAATTGGGCTTCGAATTGCTTCCCCACCCGCCGTATTCTCCAGATCTGGCCCCCAGCGACTTTTTC
TTGTTCTCAGACCTCAAAAGGATGCTCGCAGGGAAAAAATTTGGCTGCAATGAAGAGGTGATCGCCGAAA
CTGAGGCCTATTTTGAGGCAAAACCGAAGGAGTACTACCAAAATGGTATCAAAAAATTGGAAGGTCGTTA
TAATCGTTGTATCGCTCTTGAAGGGAACTATGTTGAATAATAAAAACGAATTTTCACAAAAAAATGTGTT
TTTCTTTGTTAGACCGGATCTGCAGAATTCCAGCACACTGGCGGCCGTTA
